>Addgene plasmid #18116 | pBABE myc-Raptor | addgene partial sequence | sequence record 23984 | pBABE-5
CGCGGACCAGTGTGGTGGTCGTAGGAATTCCCGAACCGACAGTCGGTCTCTTCACCAAGGCCATNCNNGC
CACCATGGAGCAAAAGCTCATTTCTGAGGAAGATCTCAATGGTGGTGGTGGTGGGTCGACGATGGAGTCC
GAAATGCTGCAATCGCCTCTTCTGGGCCTGGGGGAGGAAGATGAGGCTGATCTTACAGACTGGAACCTAC
CTTTGGCTTTTATGAAAAAGAGGCACTGTGAGAAAATTGAAGGCTCCAAATCCTTAGCTCAGAGCTGGAG
GATGAAGGATCGGATGAAGACAGTCAGTGTTGCCTTAGTTTTGTGCCTGAATGTTGGTGTGGACCCTCCC
GATGTGGTGAAGACCACGCCCTGTGCACGCTTGGAATGCTGGATCGATCCTCTGTCGATGGGTCCTCAGA
AAGCTCTGGAAACCATCGGTGCAAATTTACAGAAGCAGTACGAGAACTGGCAGCCAAGGGCCCGGTACAA
GCAGAGCCTTGACCCAACTGTGGATGAAGTCAAGAAGCTCTGCACGTCCTTACGTCGCAACGCCAAGGAG
GAGCGAGTCCTCTTTCACTACAATGGCCACGGGGTGCCCCCCCCCACAGTCAACGGGGACTGTCTGGGTC
TTCNACAAGAACTACACGCAGTACATCCCTCTGTCCATATATGACCTGCAGACGTGGATGGGCAGCCCGT
CGATCTTCGTCTACACTGCTCCATGCTGGNTTGTGATCGTCAAGTCCTTCAGCAGTTCGCACTACANCGG
GTGCAGGANCTGGAGGTAGNGCATCAACCCAATCACCTCTTGCTCAGAGCNTTGCTCGTCGA
