[The description below was written by a language model from this plasmid's Addgene catalogue record.]
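Description:
pBABE myc-Raptor is a retroviral mammalian expression plasmid built on the pBABE-hygro backbone (about 5.6 kb without insert). It is propagated in E. coli under ampicillin selection, and transduced or transfected mammalian cells can be selected with hygromycin. No feature table accompanies the record, so individual elements are not itemised. Vectors of the pBABE family are generally Moloney murine leukemia virus-derived: the insert sits between long terminal repeats alongside a packaging signal, insert transcription is driven from the 5′ LTR, and the drug-resistance gene is expressed from a separate internal promoter. When introduced into a packaging cell line that supplies the viral structural proteins, such a plasmid yields replication-defective virus that stably integrates the cassette into dividing target cells.

The payload is human Raptor (RPTOR, also known as KOG1 or Mip1), the regulatory-associated protein of mTOR that acts as a scaffolding subunit of mTOR complex 1. It carries an N-terminal Myc epitope tag for detection and immunoprecipitation. According to the depositor, the tagged coding sequence was PCR-amplified from an earlier myc-Raptor plasmid with primers carrying EcoRI and XhoI sites, ligated into pBABE-hygro and fully sequenced. The compatible XhoI/SalI junction accounts for the SalI site being recorded as destroyed at the 3′ end.

The construct is suited to making cell populations that stably express tagged wild-type Raptor. The associated publication concerns AMPK phosphorylation of Raptor as a metabolic checkpoint, so it fits studies of energy-stress signalling to mTORC1, although the record does not spell out the specific experiments.
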