Addgene plasmid #18116: pBABE myc-Raptor
Depositing lab: Reuben Shaw. Depositing organization: Salk Institute for Biological Studies. Publication: AMPK phosphorylation of raptor mediates a metabolic checkpoint. Gwinn DM, Shackelford DB, Egan DF, Mihaylova MM, Mery A, Vasquez DS, Turk BE, Shaw RJ. Mol Cell. 2008 Apr 25. 30(2):214-26. 10.1016/j.molcel.2008.03.003 PubMed 18439900.
Backbone
  Vector backbone: pBABE-hygro
  Backbone size w/o insert (bp): 5558
  Vector type: Mammalian Expression, Retroviral
  Selectable markers: Hygromycin
Growth in bacteria
  Bacterial resistance: Ampicillin, 100 μg/mL
  Growth temperature: 37°C
  Growth strain: DH5alpha
  Copy number: Unknown
Gene/Insert
  Gene/Insert name: Raptor
  Species: H. sapiens (human)
  GenBank ID: BC136654
  Entrez Gene: RPTOR (a.k.a. KOG1, Mip1)
  Tag / fusion protein: Myc (N terminal on insert)
  Cloning method: Restriction Enzyme; 5′ cloning site EcoRI (unknown if destroyed); 3′ cloning site SalI (destroyed during cloning)
  Sequencing primers: 5′ pBABE 5'; 3′ pBABE 3'
Terms and licenses: Academic/Nonprofit Terms; Industry Terms: Not Available to Industry
Depositor comments: Addgene #1859 was PCR amplified with primers containing EcoRI and XhoI, then ligated into pBABE-hygro and fully sequenced
How to cite: pBABE myc-Raptor was a gift from Reuben Shaw (Addgene plasmid # 18116 ; http://n2t.net/addgene:18116 ; RRID:Addgene_18116)
